>Addgene plasmid #62873 | pJW4.18 | depositor full sequence | sequence record 104095 | pJW4.18 sequence 8132 bps
ATGAAAATCGAAGAAGGTAAACTGGTAATCTGGATTAACGGCGATAAAGGCTATAACGGTCTCGCTGAAG
TCGGTAAGAAATTCGAGAAAGATACCGGAATTAAAGTCACCGTTGAGCATCCGGATAAACTGGAAGAGAA
ATTCCCACAGGTTGCGGCAACTGGCGATGGCCCTGACATTATCTTCTGGGCACACGACCGCTTTGGTGGC
TACGCTCAATCTGGCCTGTTGGCTGAAATCACCCCGGACAAAGCGTTCCAGGACAAGCTGTATCCGTTTA
CCTGGGATGCCGTACGTTACAACGGCAAGCTGATTGCTTACCCGATCGCTGTTGAAGCGTTATCGCTGAT
TTATAACAAAGATCTGCTGCCGAACCCGCCAAAAACCTGGGAAGAGATCCCGGCGCTGGATAAAGAACTG
AAAGCGAAAGGTAAGAGCGCGCTGATGTTCAACCTGCAAGAACCGTACTTCACCTGGCCGCTGATTGCTG
CTGACGGGGGTTATGCGTTCAAGTATGAAAACGGCAAGTACGACATTAAAGACGTGGGCGTGGATAACGC
TGGCGCGAAAGCGGGTCTGACCTTCCTGGTTGACCTGATTAAAAACAAACACATGAATGCAGACACCGAT
TACTCCATCGCAGAAGCTGCCTTTAATAAAGGCGAAACAGCGATGACCATCAACGGCCCGTGGGCATGGT
CCAACATCGACACCAGCAAAGTGAATTATGGTGTAACGGTACTGCCGACCTTCAAGGGTCAACCATCCAA
ACCGTTCGTTGGCGTGCTGAGCGCAGGTATTAACGCCGCCAGTCCGAACAAAGAGCTGGCAAAAGAGTTC
CTCGAAAACTATCTGCTGACTGATGAAGGTCTGGAAGCGGTTAATAAAGACAAACCGCTGGGTGCCGTAG
CGCTGAAGTCTTACGAGGAAGAGTTGGCGAAAGATCCACGTATTGCCGCCACTATGGAAAACGCCCAGAA
AGGTGAAATCATGCCGAACATCCCGCAGATGTCCGCTTTCTGGTATGCCGTGCGTACTGCGGTGATCAAC
GCCGCCAGCGGTCGTCAGACTGTCGATGAAGCCCTGAAAGACGCGCAGACTAATTCGAGCTCGAACAACA
ACAACAATAACAATAACAACAACCTCGGGATCGAGGGAAGGATCACAAGTTTGTACAAAAAAGCAGGCTT
AATGAATGGGGATGTGCAGTCAGTCATTCGCGGATATCTGGAGCGAGCCCAAGTCGCGAAAACAATGTCC
GATGCCGGACGATGGAATGAGGCTGGTGATCTTCTTCGTCAGCTCATGACAGATGTCAAAAGCTGTAAAA
TTTCGGCAAGCAACAGAGACGAGCATGACGCAAGAAATACATTCCTACGAGCCCTAGAGGCTAATTTGAA
GCTTGTCCAACAAAATGTGCGCGATGAAGATGACCTACACGAGGCGATGACGCGACAAAGTGGAAGTCCA
GAGCCACCTGCAGACCCAGATGTTTGGTCCAAACCATCGCCACCGTTACCATCCTCATCGAAATTTGGAG
CAACAAAGAAAGGAGTTGGAGCAGCAGGTCCACGTCCCAGAGAAATATCAAAGTCAACGTCGTCGATGAG
CACGAATCCGGCTGATGTGAAGCCTGCGAATCCAACACAAGGAATACTGCCTCAAAATAGTGCTGGAGAT
TCATTCGATGCATCGGCTTATGATGCGTACATTGTTCAAGCGGTGCGTGGTACAATGGCTACAAATACGG
AAAATACAATGTCTTTAGATGATATAATCGGAATGCACGACGTGAAGCAAGTTCTGCACGAAGCCGTCAC
TCTTCCACTCTTGGTGCCAGAATTCTTCCAGGGTCTCCGTTCACCATGGAAAGCAATGGTTCTCGCTGGA
CCACCTGGAACTGGAAAGACTCTTATCGCACGTGCGATTGCTTCAGAGTCTAGTTCAACTTTTTTTACCG
TTTCCTCGACTGATCTGTCCAGCAAGTGGCGTGGTGATTCCGAGAAGATTGTTCGTCTGTTATTCGAACT
TGCACGGTTCTATGCTCCATCCATAATCTTCATCGATGAGATTGACACACTTGGTGGACAACGTGGAAAT
TCTGGAGAACACGAAGCGAGTCGGCGTGTTAAATCCGAGTTTCTGGTACAAATGGACGGGTCACAGAATA
AATTCGATTCGCGACGTGTATTCGTGCTGGCCGCCACAAATATTCCATGGGAGCTCGATGAGGCACTCCG
AAGACGTTTCGAAAAGCGAATCTTCATTCCACTGCCAGATATAGATGCAAGAAAGAAGCTTATCGAAAAA
TCAATGGAAGGAACTCCGAAATCCGATGAAATTAACTATGATGACTTGGCGGCAAGGACTGAAGGATTCT
CAGGAGCTGATGTTGTGTCTCTATGCAGAACTGCTGCTATCAATGTGTTGAGAAGATATTTCAGATACGA
CACCAAATCATTGCGAGGCGGGGAACTGACAGCTGCAATGGAATCACTGAAAGCCGAACTCGTGAGGAAC
ATTGACTTTGAAGCAGCTCTTCAAGCAGTTTCACCAAGTGCTGGTCCAGATACAATGCTCAAATGCAAAG
AATGGTGTGACTCTTTTGGTGCCATGTAAGACCCAGCTTTCTTGTACAAAGTGGTGATATTTCAGAATTC
GGATCCTCTAGAGTCGACCTGCAGGCAAGCTTGGCACTGGCCGTCGTTTTACAACGTCGTGACTGGGAAA
ACCCTGGCGTTACCCAACTTAATCGCCTTGCAGCACATCCCCCTTTCGCCAGCTGGCGTAATAGCGAAGA
GGCCCGCACCGATCGCCCTTCCCAACAGTTGCGCAGCCTGAATGGCGAATGGCAGCTTGGCTGTTTTGGC
GGATGAGATAAGATTTTCAGCCTGATACAGATTAAATCAGAACGCAGAAGCGGTCTGATAAAACAGAATT
TGCCTGGCGGCAGTAGCGCGGTGGTCCCACCTGACCCCATGCCGAACTCAGAAGTGAAACGCCGTAGCGC
CGATGGTAGTGTGGGGTCTCCCCATGCGAGAGTAGGGAACTGCCAGGCATCAAATAAAACGAAAGGCTCA
GTCGAAAGACTGGGCCTTTCGTTTTATCTGTTGTTTGTCGGTGAACGCTCTCCTGAGTAGGACAAATCCG
CCGGGAGCGGATTTGAACGTTGCGAAGCAACGGCCCGGAGGGTGGCGGGCAGGACGCCCGCCATAAACTG
CCAGGCATCAAATTAAGCAGAAGGCCATCCTGACGGATGGCCTTTTTGCGTTTCTACAAACTCTTTTGTT
TATTTTTCTAAATACATTCAAATATGTATCCGCTCATGAGACAATAACCCTGATAAATGCTTCAATAATA
TTGAAAAAGGAAGAGTATGAGTATTCAACATTTCCGTGTCGCCCTTATTCCCTTTTTTGCGGCATTTTGC
CTTCCTGTTTTTGCTCACCCAGAAACGCTGGTGAAAGTAAAAGATGCTGAAGATCAGTTGGGTGCACGAG
TGGGTTACATCGAACTGGATCTCAACAGCGGTAAGATCCTTGAGAGTTTTCGCCCCGAAGAACGTTTCCC
AATGATGAGCACTTTTAAAGTTCTGCTATGTGGCGCGGTATTATCCCGTGTTGACGCCGGGCAAGAGCAA
CTCGGTCGCCGCATACACTATTCTCAGAATGACTTGGTTGAGTACTCACCAGTCACAGAAAAGCATCTTA
CGGATGGCATGACAGTAAGAGAATTATGCAGTGCTGCCATAACCATGAGTGATAACACTGCGGCCAACTT
ACTTCTGACAACGATCGGAGGACCGAAGGAGCTAACCGCTTTTTTGCACAACATGGGGGATCATGTAACT
CGCCTTGATCGTTGGGAACCGGAGCTGAATGAAGCCATACCAAACGACGAGCGTGACACCACGATGCCTG
TAGCAATGGCAACAACGTTGCGCAAACTATTAACTGGCGAACTACTTACTCTAGCTTCCCGGCAACAATT
AATAGACTGGATGGAGGCGGATAAAGTTGCAGGACCACTTCTGCGCTCGGCCCTTCCGGCTGGCTGGTTT
ATTGCTGATAAATCTGGAGCCGGTGAGCGTGGGTCTCGCGGTATCATTGCAGCACTGGGGCCAGATGGTA
AGCCCTCCCGTATCGTAGTTATCTACACGACGGGGAGTCAGGCAACTATGGATGAACGAAATAGACAGAT
CGCTGAGATAGGTGCCTCACTGATTAAGCATTGGTAACTGTCAGACCAAGTTTACTCATATATACTTTAG
ATTGATT
[38 nt withheld, positions 4278-4315]
A
[37 nt withheld, positions 4317-4353]
ATTTTGTTAAAATTCGCGTTAAATTTTTGTTAAATCAGCTCATTTTTTAACCAATAGGCCGAAATCGGCA
AAATCCCTTATAAATCAAAAGAATAGACCGAGATAGGGT
[37 nt withheld, positions 4463-4499]
AAAGAACGTGGACTCCAACGTCAAAGG
[141 nt withheld, positions 4527-4667]
G
[125 nt withheld, positions 4669-4793]
AAAGGATCTAGGTGAAGATCCTTTTTGATAATCTCATGACCAAAATCCCTTAACGTGAGTTTTCGTTCCA
CTGAGCGTCAGACCCCGTAGAAAAGATCAAAGGATCTTCTTGAGATCCTTTTTTTCTGCGCGTAATCTGC
TGCTTGCAAACAAAAAAACCACCGCTACCAGCGGTGGTTTGTTTGCCGGATCAAGAGCTACCAACTCTTT
TTCCGAAGGTAACTGGCTTCAGCAGAGCGCAGATACCAAATACTGTCCTTCTAGTGTAGCCGTAGTTAGG
CCACCACTTCAAGAACTCTGTAGCACCGCCTACATACCTCGCTCTGCTAATCCTGTTACCAGTGGCTGCT
GCCAGTGGCGATAAGTCGTGTCTTACCGGGTTGGACTCAAGACGATAGTTACCGGATAAGGCGCAGCGGT
CGGGCTGAACGGGGGGTTCGTGCACACAGCCCAGCTTGGAGCGAACGACCTACACCGAACTGAGATACCT
ACAGCGTGAGCTATGAGAAAGCGCCACGCTTCCCGAAGGGAGAAAGGCGGACAGGTATCCGGTAAGCGGC
AGGGTCGGAACAGGAGAGCGCACGAGGGAGCTTCCAGGGGGAAACGCCTGGTATCTTTATAGTCCTGTCG
GGTTTCGCCACCTCTGACTTGAGCGTCGATTTTTGTGATGCTCGTCAGGGGGGCGGAGCCTATGGAAAAA
CGCCAGCAACGCGGCCTTTTTACGGTTCCTGGCCTTTTGCTGGCCTTTTGCTCACATGTTCTTTCCTGCG
TTATCCCCTGATTCTGTGGATAACCGTATTACCGCCTTTGAGTGAGCTGATACCGCTCGCCGCAGCCGAA
CGACCGAGCGCAGCGAGTCAGTGAGCGAGGAAGCGGAAGAGCGCCTGATGCGGTATTTTCTCCTTACGCA
TCTGTGCGGTATTTCACACCGCATATATGGTGCACTCTCAGTACAATCTGCTCTGATGCCGCATAGTTAA
GCCAGTATACACTCCGCTATCGCTACGTGACTGGGTCATGGCTGCGCCCCGACACCCGCCAACACCCGCT
GACGCGCCCTGACGGGCTTGTCTGCTCCCGGCATCCGCTTACAGACAAGCTGTGACCGTCTCCGGGAGCT
GCATGTGTCAGAGGTTTTCACCGTCATCACCGAAACGCGCGAGGCAGCTGCGGTAAAGCTCATCAGCGTG
GTCGTGCAGCGATTCACAGATGTCTGCCTGTTCATCCGCGTCCAGCTCGTTGAGTTTCTCCAGAAGCGTT
AATGTCTGGCTTCTGATAAAGCGGGCCATGTTAAGGGCGGTTTTTTCCTGTTTGGTCACTGATGCCTCCG
TGTAAGGGGGATTTCTGTTCATGGGGGTAATGATACCGATGAAACGAGAGAGGATGCTCACGATACGGGT
TACTGATGATGAACATGCCCGGTTACTGGAACGTTGTGAGGGTAAACAACTGGCGGTATGGATGCGGCGG
GACCAGAGAAAAATCACTCAGGGTCAATGCCAGCGCTTCGTTAATACAGATGTAGGTGTTCCACAGGGTA
GCCAGCAGCATCCTGCGATGCAGATCCGGAACATAATGGTGCAGGGCGCTGACTTCCGCGTTTCCAGACT
TTACGAAACACGGAAACCGAAGACCATTCATGTTGTTGCTCAGGTCGCAGACGTTTTGCAGCAGCAGTCG
CTTCACGTTCGCTCGCGTATCGGTGATTCATTCTGCTAACCAGTAAGGCAACCCCGCCAGCCTAGCCGGG
TCCTCAACGACAGGAGCACGATCATGCGCACCCGTGGCCAGGACCCAACGCTGCCCGAAATTCCGACACC
ATCGAATGGTGCAAAACCTTTCGCGGTATGGCATGATAGCGCCCGGAAGAGAGTCAATTCAGGGTGGTGA
ATGTGAAACCAGTAACGTTATACGATGTCGCAGAGTATGCCGGTGTCTCTTATCAGACCGTTTCCCGCGT
GGTGAACCAGGCCAGCCACGTTTCTGCGAAAACGCGGGAAAAAGTGGAAGCGGCGATGGCGGAGCTGAAT
TACATTCCCAACCGCGTGGCACAACAACTGGCGGGCAAACAGTCGTTGCTGATTGGCGTTGCCACCTCCA
GTCTGGCCCTGCACGCGCCGTCGCAAATTGTCGCGGCGATTAAATCTCGCGCCGATCAACTGGGTGCCAG
CGTGGTGGTGTCGATGGTAGAACGAAGCGGCGTCGAAGCCTGTAAAGCGGCGGTGCACAATCTTCTCGCG
CAACGCGTCAGTGGGCTGATCATTAACTATCCGCTGGATGACCAGGATGCCATTGCTGTGGAAGCTGCCT
GCACTAATGTTCCGGCGTTATTTCTTGATGTCTCTGACCAGACACCCATCAACAGTATTATTTTCTCCCA
TGAAGACGGTACGCGACTGGGCGTGGAGCATCTGGTCGCATTGGGTCACCAGCAAATCGCGCTGTTAGCG
GGCCCATTAAGTTCTGTCTCGGCGCGTCTGCGTCTGGCTGGCTGGCATAAATATCTCACTCGCAATCAAA
TTCAGCCGATAGCGGAACGGGAAGGCGACTGGAGTGCCATGTCCGGTTTTCAACAAACCATGCAAATGCT
GAATGAGGGCATCGTTCCCACTGCGATGCTGGTTGCCAACGATCAGATGGCGCTGGGCGCAATGCGCGCC
ATTACCGAGTCCGGGCTGCGCGTTGGTGCGGATATCTCGGTAGTGGGATACGACGATACCGAAGACAGCT
CATGTTATATCCCGCCGTTAACCACCATCAAACAGGATTTTCGCCTGCTGGGGCAAACCAGCGTGGACCG
CTTGCTGCAACTCTCTCAGGGCCAGGCGGTGAAGGGCAATCAGCTGTTGCCCGTCTCACTGGTGAAAAGA
AAAACCACCCTGGCGCCCAATACGCAAACCGCCTCTCCCCGCGCGTTGGCCGATTCATTAATGCAGCTGG
CACGACAGGTTTCCCGACTGGAAAGCGGGCAGTGAGCGCAACGCAATTAATGTAAGTTAGCTCACTCATT
AGGCACAATTCTCATGTTTGACAGCTTATCATCGACTGCACGGTGCACCAATGCTTCTGGCGTCAGGCAG
CCATCGGAAGCTGTGGTATGGCTGTGCAGGTCGTAAATCACTGCATAATTCGTGTCGCTCAAGGCGCACT
CCCGTTCTGGATAATGTTTTTTGCGCCGACATCATAACGGTTCTGGCAAATATTCTGAAATGAGCTGTTG
ACAATTAATCATCGGCTCGTATAATGTGTGGAATTGTGAGCGGATAACAATTTCACACAGGAAACAGCCA
GTCCGTTTAGGTGTTTTCACGAGCACTTCACCAACAAGGACCATAGCAT
Features (pLannotate 1.2.2; 22 found; start..end, strand, type, name):
      1..1101    +  CDS            MBP: maltose binding protein from E. coli; malE (mutated); This version of the gene does not encode a signal sequence, so MBP will remain in the cytosol.
   1165..1189    +  protein_bind   attB1: mutant version of attB; recombination site for the Gateway® BP reaction BP Clonase™
   1192..2616    +  CDS            mei-1: KTNA1_CAEEL - Experimental evidence at protein level: Swiss-Prot protein existence level 1. Catalytic subunit of a complex which severs microtubules in an ATP-dependent manner (PubMed:28783150). Microtubule severing may promote rapid reorganization of cellular microtubule arrays. Required specifically for meiotic spindle formation in the female germline; the presence of this protein is inimical to the formation of mitotic spindles (PubMed:8027178, PubMed:10809666, PubMed:12885567, PubMed:19087961, PubMed:23918937). In body wall muscles, regulates organization of myosin thick filaments (PubMed:
   2621..2645    -  protein_bind   attB2: mutant version of attB; recombination site for the Gateway® BP reaction BP Clonase™
   2661..2687    +  misc_feature   MCS (fragment): pUC18/19 multiple cloning site
   2695..2849    +  CDS            lacZα (fragment): LacZα fragment of β-galactosidase; lacZ fragment
   2942..3057    +  ncRNA          5S rRNA: Accession: RF00001 - 5S ribosomal RNA
   3061..3147    +  terminator     rrnB T1 terminator: Escherichia coli rrnB; transcription terminator T1 from the E. coli rrnB gene
   3239..3266    +  terminator     rrnB T2 terminator: transcription terminator T2 from the E. coli rrnB gene
   3285..3376    +  promoter       AmpR promoter: bla
   3377..4237    +  CDS            AmpR: β-lactamase; bla; confers resistance to ampicillin, carbenicillin, and related antibiotics
   4279..4792    -  rep_origin     M13 ori (sequence partly withheld): M13 bacteriophage origin of replication; arrow indicates direction of (+) strand synthesis
   4903..5491    +  rep_origin     ori: high-copy-number ColE1/pMB1/pBR322/pUC origin of replication
   5677..5819    -  misc_feature   bom: basis of mobility region from pBR322
   5921..6112    -  CDS            rop: Rop protein, which maintains plasmids at low copy number; rop
   6129..6509    +  CDS            YPB1_ECOLX: Protein predicted: Swiss-Prot protein existence level 4. From Escherichia coli.
   6608..6685    +  promoter       lacIq promoter: lacI (mutant); In the lacIq allele, a single base change in the promoter boosts expression of the lacI gene about 10-fold.
   6686..7768    +  CDS            lacI: lac repressor; lacI; The lac repressor binds to the lac operator to inhibit transcription in E. coli. This inhibition can be relieved by adding lactose or isopropyl-β-D-thiogalactopyranoside (IPTG).
   7781..7802    +  protein_bind   CAP binding site: CAP binding activates transcription in the presence of cAMP. E. coli catabolite activator protein
   7821..7838    +  promoter       tet promoter (fragment): E. coli promoter for tetracycline efflux protein gene
   8011..8039    +  promoter       tac promoter: strong E. coli promoter; hybrid between the trp and lac UV5 promoters
   8047..8063    +  protein_bind   lac operator: The lac repressor binds to the lac operator to inhibit transcription in E. coli. This inhibition can be relieved by adding lactose or isopropyl-β-D-thiogalactopyranoside (IPTG). lac repressor encoded by lacI
