[The description below was written by a language model from this plasmid's Addgene catalogue record and pLannotate feature annotations shown in this document.]
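Description:
pJW4.18 is a bacterial expression plasmid for producing the C. elegans protein MEI-1 as an N-terminal maltose-binding protein (MBP) fusion in E. coli. It was built by Gateway recombination into a Gateway-adapted pMAL-c2X destination vector. In the annotated 8,132-nt sequence, the mei-1 coding region lies between attB1 and attB2 sites directly downstream of the MBP open reading frame. The malE version present lacks a signal sequence, so the fusion protein stays in the cytosol rather than being exported to the periplasm. MEI-1 is annotated as the catalytic subunit of a katanin-type complex that severs microtubules in an ATP-dependent manner and is required for female meiotic spindle formation.

Transcription of the fusion is driven by the hybrid tac promoter with an adjacent lac operator. A plasmid-borne lacI gene under the lacIq promoter supplies high levels of repressor, so expression stays repressed until it is induced with IPTG. Downstream of the insert are a remnant of the multiple cloning site, a lacZα fragment and the rrnB T1 and T2 terminators. The plasmid is maintained through a ColE1/pMB1-type origin accompanied by the bom and rop elements of pBR322. The catalogue lists copy number as unknown. Selection is by ampicillin resistance (β-lactamase), and an M13 origin allows single-stranded DNA production.

The MBP tag typically improves solubility and allows affinity purification on amylose resin. This fits the stated purpose of making recombinant MBP-MEI-1, and the associated study concerns the regulation of RNA granule dynamics by phosphorylation. The record does not specify how the purified protein was used.
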