Addgene plasmid #62873: pJW4.18
Purpose: Bacterial expression of MBP-MEI-1
Depositing lab: Geraldine Seydoux. Depositing organization: Johns Hopkins University and School of Medicine. Publication: Regulation of RNA granule dynamics by phosphorylation of serine-rich, intrinsically disordered proteins in C. elegans. Wang JT, Smith J, Chen BC, Schmidt H, Rasoloson D, Paix A, Lambrus BG, Calidas D, Betzig E, Seydoux G. Elife. 2014 Dec 23;4. doi: 10.7554/eLife.04591. PubMed 25535836.
Backbone
  Vector backbone: pMAL-c2X Gateway compatible destination vector
  Backbone size w/o insert (bp): 8356
  Vector type: Bacterial Expression
Growth in bacteria
  Bacterial resistance: Ampicillin, 100 μg/mL
  Growth temperature: 37°C
  Growth strain: DH5alpha
  Copy number: Unknown
Gene/Insert
  Gene/Insert name: MBP-MEI-1
  Species: C. elegans (nematode)
  Insert size (bp): 1419
  Tag / fusion protein: MBP (N terminal on backbone)
  Cloning method: Gateway Cloning
  Sequencing primers: 5′ MBP-F
Terms and licenses: Academic/Nonprofit Terms; Industry Terms: Not Available to Industry
How to cite: pJW4.18 was a gift from Geraldine Seydoux (Addgene plasmid # 62873 ; http://n2t.net/addgene:62873 ; RRID:Addgene_62873)
