>Addgene plasmid #62873 | pJW4.18 | addgene partial sequence | sequence record 109410 | MBP-F 5'-GATGAAGCCCTGAAAGACGCGCAG-3'
ACAACAATAACAATAACAACAACCTCGGGATCGAGGGAAGGATCACAAGTTTGTACAAAAAAGCAGGCTT
AATGAATGGGGATGTGCAGTCAGTCATTCGCGGATATCTGGAGCGAGCCCAAGTCGCGAAAACAATGTCC
GATGCCGGACGATGGAATGAGGCTGGTGATCTTCTTCGTCAGCTCATGACAGATGTCAAAAGCTGTAAAA
TTTCGGCAAGCAACAGAGACGAGCATGACGCAAGAAATACATTCCTACGAGCCCTAGAGGCTAATTTGAA
GCTTGTCCAACAAAATGTGCGCGATGAAGATGACCTACACGAGGCGATGACGCGACAAAGTGGAAGTCCA
GAGCCACCTGCAGACCCAGATGTTTGGTCCAAACCATCGCCACCGTTACCATCCTCATCGAAATTTGGAG
CAACAAAGAAAGGAGTTGGAGCAGCAGGTCCACGTCCCAGAGAAATATCAAAGTCAACGTCGTCGATGAG
CACGAATCCGGCTGATGTGAAGCCTGCGAATCCAACACAAGGAATACTGCCTCAAAATAGTGCTGGAGAT
TCATTCGATGCATCGGCTTATGATGCGTACATTGTTCAAGCGGTGCGTGGTACAATGGCTACAAATACGG
AAAATACAATGTCTTTAGATGATATAATCGGAATGCACGACGTGAAGCAAGTTCTGCACGAAGCCGTCAC
TCTTCCACTCTTGGTGCCAGAATTCTTCCAGGGTCTCCGTTCACCATGGAAAGCAATGGTTCTCGCTGGA
CCACCTGGAACTGGAAAGACTCTTATCGCACGTGCGATTGCTTCAGAGTCTAGTTCAACTTTTTTTACCG
TTTCCTCGACTGATCTGTCCAGCAAGTGGCGTGGTGATTCCGAGAAGATTGTTCGTCTGTTATTCGAACT
TGCACGGTTCTATGCTCCATCCATAATCTTCATCGATGAGATTGACACACTTGGTGGACAACGTGGAAAT
TCTGGAGAACACGAAGCGAGTCGGCGTGTTAAATCCGAGTTTCTGGTACAAATGGACGGGTCACAGAATA
AATTCGATTCGCGACGTG
