>Addgene plasmid #62873 | pJW4.18 | addgene partial sequence | sequence record 109417 | M13pUC-Fwd 5'-CCCAGTCACGACGTTGTAAAACG-3'
TGCCTGCAGGTCGACTCTAGAGGATCCGAATTCTGAAATATCACCACTTTGTACAAGAAAGCTGGGTTTA
CATGGCACCAAAAGAGTCACACCATTCTTTGCATTTGAGCATTGTATCTGGACCAGCACTTGGTGAAACT
GCTTGAAGAGCTGCTTCAAAGTCAATGTTCCTCACGAGTTCGGCTTTCAGTGATTCCATTGCAGCTGTCA
GTTCCCCGCCTCGCAATGATTTGGTGTCGTATCTGAAATATCTTCTCAACACATTGATAGCAGCAGTTCT
GCATAGAGACACAACATCAGCTCCTGAGAATCCTTCAGTCCTTGCCGCCAAGTCATCATAGTTAATTTCA
TCGGATTTCGGAGTTCCTTCCATTGATTTTTCGATAAGCTTCTTTCTTGCATCTATATCTGGCAGTGGAA
TGAAGATTCGCTTTTCGAAACGTCTTCGGAGTGCCTCATCGAGCTCCCATGGAATATTTGTGGCGGCCAG
CACGAATACACGTCGCGAATCGAATTTATTCTGTGACCCGTCCATTTGTACCAGAAACTCGGATTTAACA
CGCCGACTCGCTTCGTGTTCTCCAGAATTTCCACGTTGTCCACCAAGTGTGTCAATCTCATCGATGAAGA
TTATGGATGGAGCATAGAACCGTGCAAGTTCGAATAACAGACGAACAATCTTCTCGGAATCACCACGCCA
CTTGCTGGACAGATCAGTCGAGGAAACGGTAAAAAAAGTTGAACTAGACTCTGAAGCAATCGCACGTGCG
ATAAGAGTCTTTCCAGTTCCAGGTGGTCCAGCGAGAACCATTGCTTTCCATGGTGAACGGAGACCCTGGA
AGAATTCTGGCACCAAGAGTGGAAGAGTGACGGCTTCGTGCAGAACTTGCTTCACGTCGTGCATTCCGAT
TATA
